Addgene plasmid #71047: pFOSGE_COF4C06
Purpose: Gateway entry clone
Depositing lab: Alexander Stark. Depositing organization: Research Institute of Molecular Pathology (IMP). Publication: Transcriptional regulators form diverse groups with context-dependent regulatory functions. Stampfel G, Kazmar T, Frank O, Wienerroither S, Reiter F, Stark A. Nature. 2015 Nov 9. doi: 10.1038/nature15545. PubMed 26550828.
Backbone
  Vector backbone: pDONR221
  Backbone manufacturer: Invitrogen
  Backbone size w/o insert (bp): 4762
  Vector type: Gateway entry vector
Growth in bacteria
  Bacterial resistance: Kanamycin, 50 μg/mL
  Growth temperature: 37°C
  Growth strain: DH5alpha
  Copy number: High Copy
Gene/Insert
  Gene/Insert name: MED19 (alt names: FBgn0036761; CG5546, FBtr0075160)
  Species: D. melanogaster (fly)
  Insert size (bp): 1011
  Entrez Gene: MED19 (a.k.a. Dmel_CG5546, CG5546, Dmel\CG5546, Med19)
  Cloning method: Gateway Cloning
  Sequencing primers: 5′ M13-F20; 3′ M13R
Terms and licenses: Academic/Nonprofit Terms; Industry Terms: Not Available to Industry
How to cite: pFOSGE_COF4C06 was a gift from Alexander Stark (Addgene plasmid # 71047 ; http://n2t.net/addgene:71047 ; RRID:Addgene_71047)
