[The description below was written by a language model from this plasmid's Addgene catalogue record.]
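Description:
pFOSGE_COF4C06 is a Gateway entry clone built on the Invitrogen pDONR221 donor backbone and carrying the Drosophila melanogaster gene MED19 (CG5546), which encodes a subunit of the Mediator transcriptional coactivator complex. The insert is listed as about 1 kb and corresponds to a specific annotated fly transcript. It was introduced by Gateway recombination. In a pDONR221-derived entry clone, the BP reaction normally replaces the donor vector's counter-selection cassette with the insert and leaves it flanked by attL recombination sites. The plasmid is maintained in standard E. coli cloning strains at high copy number under kanamycin selection. M13 forward and reverse priming sites on either side of the insert allow sequence verification.

As an entry vector, the plasmid is not designed to express the gene. The record lists no promoter, tag or reporter associated with the insert, and no feature table is provided, so details such as the presence of a stop codon or the exact insert boundaries are not stated. Its role is to act as a shuttle: an LR recombination reaction can move the MED19 insert into any compatible Gateway destination vector, which then supplies the promoter, fusion partners and host-specific elements needed for a given experiment. The clone is associated with a study of how transcriptional regulators fall into diverse groups with context-dependent regulatory functions. This suggests it was one of a collection of fly transcription factor and cofactor clones prepared for transfer into assay vectors, although the record itself gives the purpose only as a Gateway entry clone.
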