>Addgene plasmid #71047 | pFOSGE_COF4C06 | depositor partial sequence | sequence record 126989 | insert
ATGATGAGCAACTACGGCAACATGATGGACTCACCGAAGTCATCGCCCCACGGCGGCGGCCGATCACCTG
TGGTGGCCCGTCAAGACTCATCCGGCACCCTGAAAACGACCATTTCGCTGGGCAAGACGCCAACGATCAT
TCACACGGGGCCATTTTACTCCATGAAGGAACCACCCGCCAAGGCAGAACTTACCGGCGACAAGGATCTC
ATGACCGAGTACGGACTGCACCACACACTCACCAAGTTCAAGGAGAAGAAGTTCAAGGAGTCGCTGGCCT
CGTTTCTGCAGAACATCCCCGGCATTAACGACCTCATCACGCATCCCGTGGAGAATAGCACGCTGCGGAG
CGTGATCGAAAAGCCACCCATTGGTGGAAAGGAGCTTCTTCCGCTGACTCCCGTGCAGCTGGCCGGATTC
CGCTTGCATCCCGGACCGCTGCCGGAACAGTATCGTACCACATATGTCACACCTGCGCGTAAACACAAAA
ACAAACACAAAAAGCAAAAACACAAAGACGGGGTGACCACGGGACAGGAATCCACGCTGCTCGACTCGGC
CGGCCTGGAGACTTACGAGAAAAAGCACAAGAAGCAGAAACGCCATGAGGACGACAAGGAGCGCAAGAAG
CGCAAAAAGGAGAAAAAGCGTAAAAAGAAAAACCAGAGCCCCGAACCGGGCGTGGGCTTGCTGCCCGGAG
GAGCGAGCTTGGGCGGAGCAGCGGGTGTAATGGGAGCCACTAGTCTGGGATCGCTGGGAGGAGGACCTGG
AGGACCCGGGCTGTCCAGCCTTAGTGCCAGTATGGGACCTGGCGTTGTGGGGAACATGAATAGCTTCTCC
TCATCGATGCAGATGCAGCAGCAACAGCAGATGCCCATGCAGCAACAGCAGATGTCAAGTGGCGGTCTGC
TGGGATCTGTGCTGGGCACTAGTGGCGGTCCAGGTGGCGGCGGCGGAGGAGGAGGTGGTGGCGGGGGCGG
CGTCGGTGGGAGTCTGCTTATGTCGCAGTTT
