>Addgene plasmid #71047 | pFOSGE_COF4C06 | addgene partial sequence | sequence record 131505 | M13-Rev 5'-CAGGAAACAGCTATGACC-3'
ATAATGATTTTATTTTGACTGATAGTGACCTGTTCGTTGCAACAAATTGATAAGCAATGCTTTCTTATAA
TGCCAACTTTGTACAAGAAAGCTGGGTCAAACTGCGACATAAGCAGACTCCCACCGACGCCGCCCCCGCC
ACCACCTCCTCCTCCGCCGCCGCCACCTGGACCGCCACTAGTGCCCAGCACAGATCCCAGCAGACCGCCA
CTTGACATCTGCTGTTGCTGCATGGGCATCTGCTGTTGCTGCTGCATCTGCATCGATGAGGAGAAGCTAT
TCATGTTCCCCACAACGCCAGGTCCCATACTGGCACTAAGGCTGGACAGCCCGGGTCCTCCAGGTCCTCC
TCCCAGCGATCCCAGACTAGTGGCTCCCATTACACCCGCTGCTCCGCCCAAGCTCGCTCCTCCGGGCAGC
AAGCCCACGCCCGGTTCGGGGCTCTGGTTTTTCTTTTTACGCTTTTTCTCCTTTTTGCGCTTCTTGCGCT
CCTTGTCGTCCTCATGGCGTTTCTGCTTCTTGTGCTTTTTCTCGTAAGTCTCCAGGCCGGCCGAGTCGAG
CAGCGTGGATTCCTGTCCCGTGGTCACCCCGTCTTTGTGTTTTTGCTTTTTGTGTTTGTTTTTGTGTTTA
CGCGCAGGTGTGACATATGTGGTACGATACTGTT
